Addgene plasmid #156389: pTYF-super-mfvAChT-1.8k-Venus-WPRE
Purpose: Expresses Venus under vAChT gene promoter
Depositing lab: Shuji Kaneko. Depositing organization: Kyoto University, Graduate School of Pharmaceutical Sciences. Publication: Identification of neuron-type specific promoters in monkey genome and their functional validation in mice. Nagai Y, Nishitani N, Yasuda M, Ueda Y, Fukui Y, Andoh C, Shirakawa H, Nakagawa T, Inoue KI, Nagayasu K, Kasparov S, Nakamura K, Kaneko S. Biochem Biophys Res Commun. 2019 Oct 22;518(4):619-624. doi: 10.1016/j.bbrc.2019.08.101. Epub 2019 Aug 23. PubMed 31451217.
Backbone
  Vector backbone: pTYF
  Backbone size w/o insert (bp): 7469
  Vector type: Lentiviral
Growth in bacteria
  Bacterial resistance: Ampicillin, 100 μg/mL
  Growth temperature: 37°C
  Growth strain: NEB Stable
  Copy number: High Copy
Gene/Insert 1
  Gene/Insert name: Venus
  Insert size (bp): 720
Gene/Insert 2
  Gene/Insert name: Gal4p65
  Insert size (bp): 1062
Terms and licenses: Academic/Nonprofit Terms; Industry Terms: Not Available to Industry
How to cite: pTYF-super-mfvAChT-1.8k-Venus-WPRE was a gift from Shuji Kaneko (Addgene plasmid # 156389 ; http://n2t.net/addgene:156389 ; RRID:Addgene_156389)
