[The description below was written by a language model from this plasmid's Addgene catalogue record and pLannotate feature annotations shown in this document.]
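Description:
pTYF-super-mfvAChT-1.8k-Venus-WPRE is an HIV-1-derived, self-inactivating lentiviral transfer plasmid built on the pTYF backbone and designed to express the yellow fluorescent protein Venus under a vesicular acetylcholine transporter (vAChT) gene promoter. It is propagated in E. coli through a high-copy ColE1/pUC-type origin with ampicillin selection (AmpR). The sequenced record is 12,350 nt. The viral portion comprises a CMV enhancer/promoter fused to a truncated 5' LTR for genomic RNA production in packaging cells, the Ψ packaging signal with adjoining gag and env fragments, the RRE for Rev-dependent export, the cPPT/CTS, and a U3-deleted 3' LTR followed by a bGH polyadenylation signal.

The payload appears to be a transcriptional amplification cassette. A 5X UAS array of Gal4 binding sites sits upstream of an unannotated stretch of roughly 1.8 kb, which by position and by the construct name presumably holds the vAChT promoter fragment, although the feature table does not label it. This is followed by mammalian codon-optimized Venus, an EMCV IRES, and a fusion of the GAL4 DNA-binding domain to the NF-κB p65 activation domain (Gal4p65), then WPRE to enhance transcript stability and expression. In this arrangement the cell-type-specific promoter would drive a bicistronic message, and the Gal4p65 produced would bind the upstream UAS sites to boost transcription in a positive feedback loop, strengthening output from an otherwise weak promoter while retaining its specificity. This is probably what "super" in the name refers to, though the record does not say so. The associated work concerns neuron-type-specific promoters identified in the monkey genome and validated in mice, which points to use in labelling cholinergic neurons by lentiviral delivery.
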