Features (pLannotate 1.2.2; 32 found; start..end, strand, type, name):
    289..875     +  misc_feature   IRES2: internal ribosome entry site (IRES) of the encephalomyocarditis virus (EMCV)
    876..1316    +  CDS            GAL4 DNA binding domain: DNA binding domain of the GAL4 transcriptional activator; Saccharomyces cerevisiae GAL4 (truncated)
   1347..1883    +  CDS            p65: C-terminal portion of the p65 subunit of mouse NF-κB
   1906..1931    +  misc_feature   MCS (fragment): pBluescript multiple cloning site
   1967..2555    +  misc_feature   WPRE: woodchuck hepatitis virus posttranscriptional regulatory element
   2575..2652    +  CDS            nef (fragment): NEF_HV1Z2 - Experimental evidence at protein level: Swiss-Prot protein existence level 1. Extracellular Nef protein targets CD4(+) T-lymphocytes for apoptosis by interacting with CXCR4 surface receptors. From Human immunodeficiency virus type 1 group M subtype D (isolate Z2/CDC-Z34) (HIV-1).
   2654..2675    +  LTR            3' LTR (ΔU3) (fragment): self-inactivating 3' long terminal repeat (LTR) from HIV-1
   2675..2735    +  ncRNA          mir-TAR: Accession: RF00250 - Trans-activation response element (TAR)
   2760..2871    +  polyA_signal   bGH poly(A) signal: bovine growth hormone polyadenylation signal
   2988..3009    +  promoter       SV40 promoter (fragment): SV40 enhancer and early promoter
   3030..3161    +  rep_origin     f1 ori (fragment) (sequence partly withheld): f1 bacteriophage origin of replication; arrow indicates direction of (+) strand synthesis
   3565..3753    +  CDS            EEF1AKMT2 (fragment): EFMT2_HUMAN - Also known as C10orf138, METTL10 From Homo sapiens (Human).
   4092..4146    -  CDS            lacI (fragment): lac repressor; lacI; The lac repressor binds to the lac operator to inhibit transcription in E. coli. This inhibition can be relieved by adding lactose or isopropyl-β-D-thiogalactopyranoside (IPTG).
   4329..4917    -  rep_origin     ori: high-copy-number ColE1/pMB1/pBR322/pUC origin of replication
   5088..5948    -  CDS            AmpR: β-lactamase; bla; confers resistance to ampicillin, carbenicillin, and related antibiotics
   5949..6053    -  promoter       AmpR promoter: bla
   6148..6183    +  CDS            rop (fragment): Rop protein, which maintains plasmids at low copy number; rop
   6285..6384    +  misc_feature   bom (fragment): basis of mobility region from pBR322
   6390..6456    -  CDS            lacZα (fragment): LacZα fragment of β-galactosidase; lacZ fragment
   7351..7374    +  LTR            3' LTR (fragment): 3' long terminal repeat (LTR) from HIV-1
   7391..7515    +  enhancer       CMV enhancer (fragment): human cytomegalovirus immediate early enhancer
   7530..7629    +  promoter       CMVd1 promoter: truncated human cytomegalovirus (CMV) immediate early promoter that yields slightly reduced expression relative to the full-length promoter
   7643..7823    +  LTR            5' LTR (truncated): truncated 5' long terminal repeat (LTR) from HIV-1
   7871..7995    +  misc_feature   HIV-1 Ψ: packaging signal of human immunodeficiency virus type 1
   7979..8700    +  CDS            HIV-1 gag (fragment): gag protein from human immunodeficiency virus 1; gag
   8699..8935    +  CDS            env (fragment): ENV_HV1N5 - Experimental evidence at protein level: Swiss-Prot protein existence level 1. From Human immunodeficiency virus type 1 group M subtype B (isolate NY5) (HIV-1).
   9154..9490    +  ncRNA          RRE: Accession: RF00036 - HIV Rev response element
   9700..9817    +  misc_feature   cPPT/CTS: central polypurine tract and central termination sequence of HIV-1
   9891..9908    +  polyA_signal   SV40 poly(A) signal (fragment): SV40 polyadenylation signal
   9910..9931    -  misc_feature   MCS (fragment): pUC18/19 multiple cloning site
   9930..10024   +  protein_bind   5X UAS: five tandem copies of the "ScaI site" 17-mer CGGAGTACTGTCCTCCG, an upstream activating sequence (UAS) that efficiently binds yeast Gal4 (Webster et al., 1988; Pfeiffer et al., 2010) GAL4
  11891..260     +  CDS            Venus (across the origin): yellow fluorescent protein (YFP) with fast and efficient maturation (Nagai et al., 2002) mammalian codon-optimized
>Addgene plasmid #156389 | pTYF-super-mfvAChT-1.8k-Venus-WPRE | addgene full sequence | sequence record 311142 | Addgene NGS Result
CCGCCGACAAGCAGAAGAACGGCATCAAGGCCAACTTCAAGATCCGCCACAACATCGAGGACGGCGGCGT
GCAGCTCGCCGACCACTACCAGCAGAACACCCCCATCGGCGACGGCCCCGTGCTGCTGCCCGACAACCAC
TACCTGAGCTACCAGTCCGCCCTGAGCAAAGACCCCAACGAGAAGCGCGATCACATGGTCCTGCTGGAGT
TCGTGACCGCCGCCGGGATCACTCTCGGCATGGACGAGCTGTACAAGTAAGGCGCGCCCTAGTCGGATAT
CCGTCGAGCCCCTCTCCCTCCCCCCCCCCTAACGTTACTGGCCGAAGCCGCTTGGAATAAGGCCGGTGTG
CGTTTGTCTATATGTTATTTTCCACCATATTGCCGTCTTTTGGCAATGTGAGGGCCCGGAAACCTGGCCC
TGTCTTCTTGACGAGCATTCCTAGGGGTCTTTCCCCTCTCGCCAAAGGAATGCAAGGTCTGTTGAATGTC
GTGAAGGAAGCAGTTCCTCTGGAAGCTTCTTGAAGACAAACAACGTCTGTAGCGACCCTTTGCAGGCAGC
GGAACCCCCCACCTGGCGACAGGTGCCTCTGCGGCCAAAAGCCACGTGTATAAGATACACCTGCAAAGGC
GGCACAACCCCAGTGCCACGTTGTGAGTTGGATAGTTGTGGAAAGAGTCAAATGGCTCTCCTCAAGCGTA
TTCAACAAGGGGCTGAAGGATGCCCAGAAGGTACCCCATTGTATGGGATCTGATCTGGGGCCTCGGTACA
CATGCTTTACATGTGTTTAGTCGAGGTTAAAAAAACGTCTAGGCCCCCCGAACCACGGGGACGTGGTTTT
CCTTTGAAAAACACGATGATAATATGGCCACAACCATGAAGCTACTGTCTTCTATCGAACAAGCATGCGA
TATTTGCCGACTTAAAAAGCTCAAGTGCTCCAAAGAAAAACCGAAGTGCGCCAAGTGTCTGAAGAACAAC
TGGGAGTGTCGCTACTCTCCCAAAACCAAAAGGTCTCCGCTGACTAGGGCACATCTGACAGAAGTGGAAT
CAAGGCTAGAAAGACTGGAACAGCTATTTCTACTGATTTTTCCTCGAGAAGACCTTGACATGATTTTGAA
AATGGATTCTTTACAGGATATAAAAGCATTGTTAACAGGATTATTTGTACAAGATAATGTGAATAAAGAT
GCCGTCACAGATAGATTGGCTTCAGTGGAGACTGATATGCCTCTAACATTGAGACAGCATAGAATAAGTG
CGACATCATCATCGGAAGAGAGTAGTAACAAAGGTCAAAGACAGTTGACTGTATCGCCGGAATTGGGATC
CATGGTGTTTCCTTCTGGGCAGATCTCAAACCAGGCCCTGGCCTTAGCACCGTCCTCTGCCCCAGTCCTT
GCCCAGACCATGGTCCCTTCCTCAGCCATGGTACCTCTGGCTCAGCCCCCAGCTCCTGCCCCAGTTCTAA
CCCCGGGTCCTCCCCAGTCCCTGTCTGCACCTGTTCCAAAGAGCACCCAGGCTGGGGAAGGCACGCTGTC
GGAAGCCCTGCTGCACCTGCAGTTTGATGCTGATGAAGACTTGGGGGCCTTGCTTGGCAACAGCACAGAC
CCAGGAGTGTTCACAGACCTGGCATCTGTGGACAACTCAGAGTTTCAGCAGCTCCTGAACCAGGGTGTGT
CCATGTCTCACTCCACAGCTGAGCCCATGCTGATGGAGTACCCTGAAGCTATAACTCGCCTGGTGACAGG
GTCCCAGAGGCCCCCTGACCCAGCTCCCACACCCCTGGGGACCTCGGGGCTTCCCAATGGTCTCTCCGGA
GATGAAGACTTCTCCTCCATTGCGGACATGGACTTCTCTGCTCTGCTGAGTCAGATCAGCTCCAGCGGCC
AATCTAGACTGCAGCTCGACCTCGAGGGGGGGCCCGGTACCAGGTAAGTTAACATCGAGGGATCAAGCTT
ATCGATAATCAACCTCTGGATTACAAAATTTGTGAAAGATTGACTGGTATTCTTAACTATGTTGCTCCTT
TTACGCTATGTGGATACGCTGCTTTAATGCCTTTGTATCATGCTATTGCTTCCCGTATGGCTTTCATTTT
CTCCTCCTTGTATAAATCCTGGTTGCTGTCTCTTTATGAGGAGTTGTGGCCCGTTGTCAGGCAACGTGGC
GTGGTGTGCACTGTGTTTGCTGACGCAACCCCCACTGGTTGGGGCATTGCCACCACCTGTCAGCTCCTTT
CCGGGACTTTCGCTTTCCCCCTCCCTATTGCCACGGCGGAACTCATCGCCGCCTGCCTTGCCCGCTGCTG
GACAGGGGCTCGGCTGTTGGGCACTGACAATTCCGTGGTGTTGTCGGGGAAGCTGACGTCCTTTCCATGG
CTGCTCGCCTGTGTTGCCACCTGGATTCTGCGCGGGACGTCCTTCTGCTACGTCCCTTCGGCCCTCAATC
CAGCGGACCTTCCTTCCCGCGGCCTGCTGCCGGCTCTGCGGCCTCTTCCGCGTCTTCGCCTTCGCCCTCA
GACGAGTCGGATCTCCCTTTGGGCCGCCTCCCCGCATCGTCGACTAGGGATAACAGGGTAACGGTACCTT
TAAGACCAATGACTTACAAGGCAGCTGTAGATCTTAGCCACTTTTTAAAAGAAAAGGGGGGACTGGAAGG
GCTAATTCACTCCCAGGGTCTCTCTGGTTAGACCAGATCTGAGCCTGGGAGCTCTCTGGCTAACTAGGGA
ACCCACTGCTTAAGCCTCATAAAGCTCGACTGTGCCTTCTAGTTGCCAGCCATCTGTTGTTTGCCCCTCC
CCCGTGCCTTCCTTGACCCTGGAAGGTGCCACTCCCACTGTCCTTTCCTAATAAAATGAGGAAATTGCAT
CGCATTGTCTGAGTAGGTGTCATTCTATTCTGGGGGGTAGGGTGGGGCAGGACAGCAAGGGGGAGGATTG
GGAAGACAATAGCAGGCATGCTGGGGATGCGGTGGGCTCTATGGCTTCTGAGGCGGAAAGAACCAGCTGG
GGCTCTAGGGGGTATCCCC
[124 nt withheld, positions 3030-3153]
CGCCGGCTGTGCGGGAGAACGGAGTTCTATTATGACTCAAATCAGTCTCCCCAAGCATTCGGGGATCAGA
GTTTTTAAGGATAACTTAGTGTGTAGGGGGCCAGTGAGTTGGAGATGAAAGCGTAGGGAGTCGAAGGTGT
CCTTTTGCGCCGAGTCAGTTCCTGGGTGGGGGCCACAAGATCGGATGAGCCAGTTTATCAATCCGGGGGT
GCCAGCTGATCCATGGAGTGCAGGGTCTGCAAAATATCTCAAGCACTGATTGATCTTAGGTTTTACAATA
GTGATGTTACCCCAGGAACAATTTGGGGAAGGTCAGAATCTTGTAGCCTGTAGCTGCATGACTCCTAAAC
CATAATTTCTTTTTTGTTTTTTTTTTTTTATTTTTGAGACAGGGTCTCACTCTGTCACCTAGGCTGGAGT
GCAGTGGTGCAATCACAGCTCACTGCAGCCTCAACGTCGTAAGCTCAAGCGATCCTCCCACCTCAGCCTG
CCTGGTAGCTGAGACTACAAGCGACGCCCCAGTTAATTTTTGTATTTTTGGTAGAGGCAGCGTTTTGCCG
TGTGGCCCTGGCTGGTCTCGAACTCCTGGGCTCAAGTGATCCAGCCTCAGCCTCCCAAAGTGCTGGGACA
ACCGGGGCCAGTCACTGCACCTGGCCCTAAACCATAATTTCTAATCTTTTGGCTAATTTGTTAGTCCTAC
AAAGGCAGTCTAGTCCCCAGGCAAAAAGGGGGTTTGTTTCGGGAAAGGGCTGTTACTGTCTTTGTTTCAA
ACTATAAACTAAGTTCCTCCTAAACTTAGTTCGGCCTACACCCAGGAATGAACAAGGAGAGCTTGGAGGT
TAGAAGCACGATGGAATTGGTTAGGTCAGATCTCTTTCACTGTCTGAGTTATAATTTTGCAATGGTGGTT
CAAAGACTGCCCGCTTCTGACACCAGTCGCTGCATTAATGAATCGGCCAACGCGCGGGGAGAGGCGGTTT
GCGTATTGGGCGCTCTTCCGCTTCCTCGCTCACTGACTCGCTGCGCTCGGTCGTTCGGCTGCGGCGAGCG
GTATCAGCTCACTCAAAGGCGGTAATACGGTTATCCACAGAATCAGGGGATAACGCAGGAAAGAACATGT
GAGCAAAAGGCCAGCAAAAGGCCAGGAACCGTAAAAAGGCCGCGTTGCTGGCGTTTTTCCATAGGCTCCG
CCCCCCTGACGAGCATCACAAAAATCGACGCTCAAGTCAGAGGTGGCGAAACCCGACAGGACTATAAAGA
TACCAGGCGTTTCCCCCTGGAAGCTCCCTCGTGCGCTCTCCTGTTCCGACCCTGCCGCTTACCGGATACC
TGTCCGCCTTTCTCCCTTCGGGAAGCGTGGCGCTTTCTCATAGCTCACGCTGTAGGTATCTCAGTTCGGT
GTAGGTCGTTCGCTCCAAGCTGGGCTGTGTGCACGAACCCCCCGTTCAGCCCGACCGCTGCGCCTTATCC
GGTAACTATCGTCTTGAGTCCAACCCGGTAAGACACGACTTATCGCCACTGGCAGCAGCCACTGGTAACA
GGATTAGCAGAGCGAGGTATGTAGGCGGTGCTACAGAGTTCTTGAAGTGGTGGCCTAACTACGGCTACAC
TAGAAGAACAGTATTTGGTATCTGCGCTCTGCTGAAGCCAGTTACCTTCGGAAAAAGAGTTGGTAGCTCT
TGATCCGGCAAACAAACCACCGCTGGTAGCGGTGGTTTTTTTGTTTGCAAGCAGCAGATTACGCGCAGAA
AAAAAGGATCTCAAGAAGATCCTTTGATCTTTTCTACGGGGTCTGACGCTCAGTGGAACGAAAACTCACG
TTAAGGGATTTTGGTCATGAGATTATCAAAAAGGATCTTCACCTAGATCCTTTTAAATTAAAAATGAAGT
TTTAAATCAATCTAAAGTATATATGAGTAAACTTGGTCTGACAGTTACCAATGCTTAATCAGTGAGGCAC
CTATCTCAGCGATCTGTCTATTTCGTTCATCCATAGTTGCCTGACTCCCCGTCGTGTAGATAACTACGAT
ACGGGAGGGCTTACCATCTGGCCCCAGTGCTGCAATGATACCGCGAGACCCACGCTCACCGGCTCCAGAT
TTATCAGCAATAAACCAGCCAGCCGGAAGGGCCGAGCGCAGAAGTGGTCCTGCAACTTTATCCGCCTCCA
TCCAGTCTATTAATTGTTGCCGGGAAGCTAGAGTAAGTAGTTCGCCAGTTAATAGTTTGCGCAACGTTGT
TGCCATTGCTACAGGCATCGTGGTGTCACGCTCGTCGTTTGGTATGGCTTCATTCAGCTCCGGTTCCCAA
CGATCAAGGCGAGTTACATGATCCCCCATGTTGTGCAAAAAAGCGGTTAGCTCCTTCGGTCCTCCGATCG
TTGTCAGAAGTAAGTTGGCCGCAGTGTTATCACTCATGGTTATGGCAGCACTGCATAATTCTCTTACTGT
CATGCCATCCGTAAGATGCTTTTCTGTGACTGGTGAGTACTCAACCAAGTCATTCTGAGAATAGTGTATG
CGGCGACCGAGTTGCTCTTGCCCGGCGTCAATACGGGATAATACCGCGCCACATAGCAGAACTTTAAAAG
TGCTCATCATTGGAAAACGTTCTTCGGGGCGAAAACTCTCAAGGATCTTACCGCTGTTGAGATCCAGTTC
GATGTAACCCACTCGTGCACCCAACTGATCTTCAGCATCTTTTACTTTCACCAGCGTTTCTGGGTGAGCA
AAAACAGGAAGGCAAAATGCCGCAAAAAAGGGAATAAGGGCGACACGGAAATGTTGAATACTCATACTCT
TCCTTTTTCAATATTATTGAAGCATTTATCAGGGTTATTGTCTCATGAGCGGATACATATTTGAATGTAT
TTAGAAAAATAAACAAATAGGGGTTCCGCGCACATTTCCCCGAAAAGTGCCACCTGACGTCTAAGAAACC
ATTATTATCATGACATTAACCTATAAAAATAGGCGTATCACGAGGCCCTTTCGTCTCGCGCGTTTCGGTG
ATGACGGTGAAAACCTCTGACACATGCAGCTCCCGGAGACGGTCACAGCTTGTCTGTAAGCGGATGCCGG
GAGCAGACAAGCCCGTCAGGGCGCGTCAGCGGGTGTTGGCGGGTGTCGGGGCTGGCTTAACTATGCGGCA
TCAGAGCAGATTGTACTGAGAGTGCACCATATGCGGTGTGAAATACCGCACAGATGCGTAAGGAGAAAAT
ACCGCATCAGGCGCCATTCGCCATTCAGGCTGCGCAACTGTTGGGAAGGGCGATCGGTGCGGGCCTCTTC
GCTATTACGCCAGGGGAGGCAGAGATTGCAGTAAGCTGAGATCGCAGCACTGCACTCCAGCCTGGGCGAC
AGAGTAAGACTCTGTCTCAAAAATAAAATAAATAAATCAATCAGATATTCCAATCTTTTCCTTTATTTAT
TTATTTATTTTCTATTTTGGAAACACAGTCCTTCCTTATTCCAGAATTACACATATATTCTATTTTTCTT
TATATGCTCCAGTTTTTTTTAGACCTTCACCTGAAATGTGTGTATACAAAATCTAGGCCAGTCCAGCAGA
GCCTAAAGGTAAAAAATAAAATAATAAAAAATAAATAAAATCTAGCTCACTCCTTCACATCAAAATGGAG
ATACAGCTGTTAGCATTAAATACCAAATAACCCATCTTGTCCTCAATAATTTTAAGCGCCTCTCTCCACC
ACATCTAACTCCTGTCAAAGGCATGTGCCCCTTCCGGGCGCTCTGCTGTGCTGCCAACCAACTGGCATGT
GGACTCTGCAGGGTCCCTAACTGCCAAGCCCCACAGTGTGCCCTGAGGCTGCCCCTTCCTTCTAGCGGCT
GCCCCCACTCGGCTTTGCTTTCCCTAGTTTCAGTTACTTGCGTTCAGCCAAGGTCTGAAACTAGGTGCGC
ACAGAGCGGTAAGACTGCGAGAGAAAGAGACCAGCTTTACAGGGGGTTTATCACAGTGCACCCTGACAGT
CGTCAGCCTCACAGGGGGTTTATCACATTGCACCCTGACAGTCGTCAGCCTCACAGGGGGTTTATCACAG
TGCACCCTTACAATCATTCCATTTGATTCACAATTTTTTTAGTCTCTACTGTGCCTAACTTGTAAGTTAA
ATTTGATCAGAGGTGTGTTCCCAGAGGGGAAAACAGTATATACAGGGTTCAGTACTATCGCATTTCAGGC
CCGAGAGCTGCATCCGGAGTATCTAGATGGAGTTCCGCGTTACATAACTTACGGTAAATGGCCCGCCTGG
CTGACCGCCCAACGACCCCCGCCCATTGACGTCAATAATGACGTATGTTCCCATAGTAACGCCAATAGGG
ACTTTCCATTGACGTCAATGGGAGTTTGTTTTGGCACCAAAATCAACGGGACTTTCCAAAATGTCGTAAT
AACCCCGCCCCGTTGACGCAAATGGGCGGTAGGCGTGTACTCTAGAAGGTCTATATAAGCAGAGCTCGTT
TAGTGAACCGGGTCTCTCTGGTTAGACCAGATCTGAGCCTGGGAGCTCTCTGGCTAACTAGGGAACCCAC
TGCTTAAGCCTCAATAAAGCTTGCCTTGAGTGCTCAAAGTAGTGTGTGCCCGTCTGTTGTGTGACTCTGG
TAACTAGAGATCCCTCAGACCCTTTTAGTCAGTGTGGAAAATCTCTAGCAGTGGCGCCCGAACAGGGACT
TGAAAGCGAAAGTAAAGCCAGAGGAGATCTCTCGACGCAGGACTCGGCTTGCTGAAGCGCGCACGGCAAG
AGGCGAGGGGCGGCGACTGCAGAGTACGCCAAAAATTTTGACTAGCGGAGGCTAGAAGGAGAGAGATGGG
TGCGAGAGCGTCGGTATTAAGCGGGGGAGAATTAGATAAATGGGAAAAAATTCGGTTAAGGCCAGGGGGA
AAGAAACAATATAAACTAAAACATATAGTATGGGCAAGCAGGGAGCTAGAACGATTCGCAGTTAATCCTG
GCCTTTTAGAGACATCAGAAGGCTGTAGACAAATACTGGGACAGCTACAACCATCCCTTCAGACAGGATC
AGAAGAACTTAGATCATTATATAATACAATAGCAGTCCTCTATTGTGTGCATCAAAGGATAGATGTAAAA
GACACCAAGGAAGCCTTAGATAAGATAGAGGAAGAGCAAAACAAAAGTAAGAAAAAGGCACAGCAAGCAG
CAGCTGACACAGGAAACAACAGCCAGGTCAGCCAAAATTACCCTATAGTGCAGAACCTCCAGGGGCAAAT
GGTACATCAGGCCATATCACCTAGAACTTTAAATGCATGGGTAAAAGTAGTAGAAGAGAAGGCTTTCAGC
CCAGAAGTAATACCCATGTTTTCAGCATTATCAGAAGGAGCCACCCCACAAGATTTAAATACCATGCTAA
ACACAGTGGGGGGACATCAAGCAGCCATGCAAATGTTAAAAGAGACCATCAATGAGGAAGCTGCAGAATG
GGATAGATTGCATCCAGTGCATGCAGGGCCTATTGCACCAGGCCAGATGAGAGAACCAAGGGGAAGTGAC
ATAGCAGGAACTACTAGCAAATTAAGAGAACAATTTGGAAATAATAAAACAATAATCTTTAAGCAATCCT
CAGGAGGGGACCCAGAAATTGTAACGCACAGTTTTAATTGTGGAGGGGAATTTTTCTACTGTAATTCAAC
ACAACTGTTTAATAGTACTTGGTTTAATAGTACTTGGAGTACTGAAGGGTCAAATAACACTGAAGGAAGT
GACACAATCACACTCCCATGCAGAATAAAACAATTTATAAACATGTGGCAGGAAGTAGGAAAAGCAATGT
ATGCCCCTCCCATCAGTGGACAAATTAGATGTTCATCAAATATTACTGGGCTGCTATTAACAAGAGATGG
TGGTAATAACAACAATGGGTCCGAGATCTTCAGACCTGGAGGAGGCGATATGAGGGACAATTGGAGAAGT
GAATTATATAAATATAAAGTAGTAAAAATTGAACCATTAGGAGTAGCACCCACCAAGGCAAAGAGAAGAG
TGGTGCAGAGAGAAAAAAGAGCAGTGGGAATAGGAGCTTTGTTCCTTGGGTTCTTGGGAGCAGCAGGAAG
CACTATGGGCGCAGCGTCAATGACGCTGACGGTACAGGCCAGACAATTATTGTCTGATATAGTGCAGCAG
CAGAACAATTTGCTGAGGGCTATTGAGGCGCAACAGCATCTGTTGCAACTCACAGTCTGGGGCATCAAAC
AGCTCCAGGCAAGAATCCTGGCTGTGGAAAGATACCTAAAGGATCAACAGCTCCTGGGGATTTGGGGTTG
CTCTGGAAAACTCATTTGCACCACTGCTGTGCCTTGGAATGCTAGTTGGAGTAATAAATCTCTGGAACAG
ATTTGGAATAACATGACCTGGATGGAGTGGGACAGAGAAATTAACAATTACACAAGCTTAATACACTCCT
TAATTGAAGAATCGCAAAACCAGCAAGAAAAGAATGAACAAGAATTATTGGAATTAGATAAATGGGCTTG
CGGCCGGAATTCACAAATGGCAGTATTCATCCACAATTTTAAAAGAAAAGGGGGGATTGGGGGGTACAGT
GCAGGGGAAAGAATAGTAGACATAATAGCAACAGACATACAAACTAAAGAATTACAAAAACAAATTACAA
AAATTCAAAATTTTCGGGTTTATTACAGGGACAGCAGAGATCCACTTTGGGCGGCCTAGGGATAACAGGG
TAATAGATCTTGCTAGCTCTTATCATGTCTGGATCCAAGCTTGCATGCCTGCAGGTCGGAGTACTGTCCT
CCGAGCGGAGTACTGTCCTCCGAGCGGAGTACTGTCCTCCGAGCGGAGTACTGTCCTCCGAGCGGAGTAC
TGTCCTCCGAGCGGAGACTCTAGAGGGTCCCGGGATACGCGCCTGCGTCTAATGCTGCTTTGCTTTTGAG
GCCGGAAAAATGAGAAGGCTCCCCTCTGACTCTGGAAGAGAGAGGCAAACTGTAATCTCAACAACACAAC
CCCCACCTCCAACCTCAACCACCCTGGAGCCTCTCTCCCGCCAGTCCGCCCACTGGAACACGGCCTCCAT
GTGCCATCCAGGGTCAACGCCGCTCTGGGGACGCGTCAGGCCCAGCGCACAGCCTGGGCAGCTCGGCCTG
CCAGCTGAGCACGGGTGCCTCAAGGGGTGCGGCCCTCCCAGAAGGAAGGTGAGTCTCCCTGGAGCCTCTG
ACGACAGCGAAGTGGCTGGGCGCTCTCCGGGGAGTAGGCGCGGCACCCAAGAAGGGTTTCTTACAGTTCC
AAGAGAGGACCCCAGCCACAGTCACTCCAGAGCCCACCCGGGGCTTGGAGGAGGCTCTGGAAAAGGAGGG
ATGGGGAGTGTGCAGAACAGGGGGCGGAGGCTGGCAGGAGCCGAGGGAGGGCTCGGTCGGGTGCGAAGAG
TGCCTGGGAGGAGCTAGAGTGGGGAGGGGGTGCGGTGGCGGGGAGAGAAGAGGCGGAGCTGGGGGACCCG
ACCGCTAAAGCGGAAAGGGGGATTCCAGGCAGGGGGAGTGTGGCCAGGCAGTGCGAGAGGGCGGCAGCGG
CCAAGCTGATATTCGCGACCCCGGGTGGGGGCGAGGCAACTTCTGCCCTCAGTCCCCACAAGCTCCCGGC
CGGGATTCGCTGCAGAGAAATTCTGCAGAGGGGCCGGTGGGTCAGAGCCAGGCCAGGCAGTTGCTGAGCC
TTCCCCTCCCCTCCCGGCGGGGTGTGTGTGCAAGGGGCCAGGGGGCGGAGTCGGAGAAAGGGTTGGGGGT
GTCCGTGTCCAGCGCTCCTCCGGATGCCGCTCCACAATCCAGCTGCGAAAACAGATGGACGCAGCGGCGG
CTCACCTCGGGGGCTTCCTGCCCGCTGTGCGCCGAGGTCCAGGCTGAGGCGGAGATCGCAAGCCTCCGGC
TCCCGCCTCTCTCGAGGGGCCGCGAGGAACAGGCTGCCGCGCCTCCCTCCCCAGGAGAAGAGTGGGCGCT
GACCCCGCGGGTCCTAGAACCGCGGGCGGGGGGCGGGCAGGGGGAGGGCAGAGGGTCGGCTCCGGGCGCG
GAACACCCATCCCAGGGGCTGGTTCAGGACTTCCGCACCGAGACCCCTTCCTGGGCCTTCAGCCCTGGAG
CATCTGGGGAGCGGACCCCTGTCCTGCCACGCCCCGCCCCCGGCCCCCGCCCCGCCGACGTCGCATTAGC
ATGAGCGACGCAAGTGGCCCGGGCACCACTCGGGGGCTGGGACTCGCCGCGTCACAGCCCCGAGTGGAAG
GGAAAAAAAAAAGAGGAGGCGGCGGAGGAGGCAAGAGCCGACGCGAGGGGAGGGGAGCGCGGCGGCGGGG
CTAACGGGCGGGCAACCGGGCGGGCGGCAACAGCATGCCCCTCGGCCAGCGCGGGCGGCCTCTCAGCGCG
GTGGGGGCTGCTCTGGGCGCGCTCAGGGCACAGTGCGCCCAGTCTCCGGCCCCGGCCCCTCGTCGCGCCC
GCCTTCCCGGCCGCCCCTGAGCCCAGCAGCCGCGGGTCCCGGGAACCGCTAAGAGTAGCGGCAACGCCTA
GCCGGACAGAGTCCTTTCCTTTGCCGGGACGCTGGGCCATGAGCCCCGCGGCCACCTGAGGCACGGGGGG
TCTGCTCGGCCAGGACCGCCTCCCCGAAGTACCGTGCCCTCGCCTCTGCACTGCGGGACGCCAGCGCTCG
GCCCTGGCGGAGGCGTCCTCGGAAGAGCATCGGGGTGGGGGCGGCCGCGGATCCACCATGGTGAGCAAGG
GCGAGGAGCTGTTCACCGGGGTGGTGCCCATCCTGGTCGAGCTGGACGGCGACGTAAACGGCCACAAGTT
CAGCGTGTCCGGCGAGGGCGAGGGCGATGCCACCTACGGCAAGCTGACCCTGAAGCTGATCTGCACCACC
GGCAAGCTGCCCGTGCCCTGGCCCACCCTCGTGACCACCCTGGGCTACGGCCTGCAGTGCTTCGCCCGCT
ACCCCGACCACATGAAGCAGCACGACTTCTTCAAGTCCGCCATGCCCGAAGGCTACGTCCAGGAGCGCAC
CATCTTCTTCAAGGACGACGGCAACTACAAGACCCGCGCCGAGGTGAAGTTCGAGGGCGACACCCTGGTG
AACCGCATCGAGCTGAAGGGCATCGACTTCAAGGAGGACGGCAACATCCTGGGGCACAAGCTGGAGTACA
ACTACAACAGCCACAACGTCTATATCA
